>Addgene plasmid #236830 | pNL [NlucP/ATF6-RE/Hygro] Vector | addgene full sequence | sequence record 471831 | Addgene NGS Result
GGCCTAACTGGCCGGTACCTGAGCTCATCGAGACAGGTGCTGACGTGGCATTCATCGAGACAGGTGCTGA
CGTGGCATTCATCGAGACAGGTGCTGACGTGGCATTCATCGAGACAGGTGCTGACGTGGCATTCATCGAG
ACAGGTGCTGACGTGGCATTCCTCGAAGCTTAGACACTAGAGGGTATATAATGGAAGCTCGACTTCCAGC
TTGGCAATCCGGTACTGTTGGTAAAGCCACCATGGTCTTCACACTCGAAGATTTCGTTGGGGACTGGCGA
CAGACAGCCGGCTACAACCTGGACCAAGTCCTTGAACAGGGAGGTGTGTCCAGTTTGTTTCAGAATCTCG
GGGTGTCCGTAACTCCGATCCAAAGGATTGTCCTGAGCGGTGAAAATGGGCTGAAGATCGACATCCATGT
CATCATCCCGTATGAAGGTCTGAGCGGCGACCAAATGGGCCAGATCGAAAAAATTTTTAAGGTGGTGTAC
CCTGTGGATGATCATCACTTTAAGGTGATCCTGCACTATGGCACACTGGTAATCGACGGGGTTACGCCGA
ACATGATCGACTATTTCGGACGGCCGTATGAAGGCATCGCCGTGTTCGACGGCAAAAAGATCACTGTAAC
AGGGACCCTGTGGAACGGCAACAAAATTATCGACGAGCGCCTGATCAACCCCGACGGCTCCCTGCTGTTC
CGAGTAACCATCAACGGAGTGACCGGCTGGCGGCTGTGCGAACGCATTCTGGCGAATTCTCACGGCTTTC
CGCCTGAGGTTGAAGAGCAAGCCGCCGGTACATTGCCTATGTCCTGCGCACAAGAAAGCGGTATGGACCG
GCACCCAGCCGCTTGTGCTTCAGCTCGCATCAACGTCTAAGGCCGCGACTCTAGAGTCGGGGCGGCCGGC
CGCTTCGAGCAGACATGATAAGATACATTGATGAGTTTGGACAAACCACAACTAGAATGCAGTGAAAAAA
ATGCTTTATTTGTGAAATTTGTGATGCTATTGCTTTATTTGTAACCATTATAAGCTGCAATAAACAAGTT
AACAACAACAATTGCATTCATTTTATGTTTCAGGTTCAGGGGGAGGTGTGGGAGGTTTTTTAAAGCAAGT
AAAACCTCTACAAATGTGGTAAAATCGATAAGGATCCGTTTGCGTATTGGGCGCTCTTCCGCTGATCTGC
GCAGCACCATGGCCTGAAATAACCTCTGAAAGAGGAACTTGGTTAGCTACCTTCTGAGGCGGAAAGAACC
AGCTGTGGAATGTGTGTCAGTTAGGGTGTGGAAAGTCCCCAGGCTCCCCAGCAGGCAGAAGTATGCAAAG
CATGCATCTCAATTAGTCAGCAACCAGGTGTGGAAAGTCCCCAGGCTCCCCAGCAGGCAGAAGTATGCAA
AGCATGCATCTCAATTAGTCAGCAACCATAGTCCCGCCCCTAACTCCGCCCATCCCGCCCCTAACTCCGC
CCAGTTCCGCCCATTCTCCGCCCCATGGCTGACTAATTTTTTTTATTTATGCAGAGGCCGAGGCCGCCTC
TGCCTCTGAGCTATTCCAGAAGTAGTGAGGAGGCTTTTTTGGAGGCCTAGGCTTTTGCAAAAAGCTCGAT
TCTTCTGACACTAGCGCCACCATGAAGAAGCCCGAACTCACCGCTACCAGCGTTGAAAAATTTCTCATCG
AGAAGTTCGACAGTGTGAGCGACCTGATGCAGTTGTCGGAGGGCGAAGAGAGCCGAGCCTTCAGCTTCGA
TGTCGGCGGACGCGGCTATGTACTGCGGGTGAATAGCTGCGCTGATGGCTTCTACAAAGACCGCTACGTG
TACCGCCACTTCGCCAGCGCTGCACTACCCATCCCCGAAGTGTTGGACATCGGCGAGTTCAGCGAGAGCC
TGACATACTGCATCAGTAGACGCGCCCAAGGCGTTACTCTCCAAGACCTCCCCGAAACAGAGCTGCCTGC
TGTGTTACAGCCTGTCGCCGAAGCTATGGATGCTATTGCCGCCGCCGACCTCAGTCAAACCAGCGGCTTC
GGCCCATTCGGGCCCCAAGGCATCGGCCAGTACACAACCTGGCGGGATTTCATTTGCGCCATTGCTGATC
CCCATGTCTACCACTGGCAGACCGTGATGGACGACACCGTGTCCGCCAGCGTAGCTCAAGCCCTGGACGA
ACTGATGCTGTGGGCCGAAGACTGTCCCGAGGTGCGCCACCTCGTCCATGCCGACTTCGGCAGCAACAAC
GTCCTGACCGACAACGGCCGCATCACCGCCGTAATCGACTGGTCCGAAGCTATGTTCGGGGACAGTCAGT
ACGAGGTGGCCAACATCTTCTTCTGGCGGCCCTGGCTGGCTTGCATGGAGCAGCAGACTCGCTACTTCGA
GCGCCGGCATCCCGAGCTGGCCGGCAGCCCTCGTCTGCGAGCCTACATGCTGCGCATCGGCCTGGATCAG
CTCTACCAGAGCCTCGTGGACGGCAACTTCGACGATGCTGCCTGGGCTCAAGGCCGCTGCGATGCCATCG
TCCGCAGCGGGGCCGGCACCGTCGGTCGCACACAAATCGCTCGCCGGAGCGCAGCCGTATGGACCGACGG
CTGCGTCGAGGTGCTGGCCGACAGCGGCAACCGCCGGCCCAGTACACGACCGCGCGCTAAGGAGGTAGGT
CGAGTTTAAACTCTAGAACCGGTCATGGCCGCAATAAAATATCTTTATTTTCATTACATCTGTGTGTTGG
TTTTTTGTGTGTTCGAACTAGATGCTGTCGACCGATGCCCTTGAGAGCCTTCAACCCAGTCAGCTCCTTC
CGGTGGGCGCGGGGCATGACTATCGTCGCCGCACTTATGACTGTCTTCTTTATCATGCAACTCGTAGGAC
AGGTGCCGGCAGCGCTCTTCCGCTTCCTCGCTCACTGACTCGCTGCGCTCGGTCGTTCGGCTGCGGCGAG
CGGTATCAGCTCACTCAAAGGCGGTAATACGGTTATCCACAGAATCAGGGGATAACGCAGGAAAGAACAT
GTGAGCAAAAGGCCAGCAAAAGGCCAGGAACCGTAAAAAGGCCGCGTTGCTGGCGTTTTTCCATAGGCTC
CGCCCCCCTGACGAGCATCACAAAAATCGACGCTCAAGTCAGAGGTGGCGAAACCCGACAGGACTATAAA
GATACCAGGCGTTTCCCCCTGGAAGCTCCCTCGTGCGCTCTCCTGTTCCGACCCTGCCGCTTACCGGATA
CCTGTCCGCCTTTCTCCCTTCGGGAAGCGTGGCGCTTTCTCATAGCTCACGCTGTAGGTATCTCAGTTCG
GTGTAGGTCGTTCGCTCCAAGCTGGGCTGTGTGCACGAACCCCCCGTTCAGCCCGACCGCTGCGCCTTAT
CCGGTAACTATCGTCTTGAGTCCAACCCGGTAAGACACGACTTATCGCCACTGGCAGCAGCCACTGGTAA
CAGGATTAGCAGAGCGAGGTATGTAGGCGGTGCTACAGAGTTCTTGAAGTGGTGGCCTAACTACGGCTAC
ACTAGAAGAACAGTATTTGGTATCTGCGCTCTGCTGAAGCCAGTTACCTTCGGAAAAAGAGTTGGTAGCT
CTTGATCCGGCAAACAAACCACCGCTGGTAGCGGTGGTTTTTTTGTTTGCAAGCAGCAGATTACGCGCAG
AAAAAAAGGATCTCAAGAAGATCCTTTGATCTTTTCTACGGGGTCTGACGCTCAGTGGAACGAAAACTCA
CGTTAAGGGATTTTGGTCATGAGATTATCAAAAAGGATCTTCACCTAGATCCTTTTAAATTAAAAATGAA
GTTTTAAATCAATCTAAAGTATATATGAGTAAACTTGGTCTGACAGCGGCCGCAAATGCTAAACCACTGC
AGTGGTTACCAGTGCTTGATCAGTGAGGCACCGATCTCAGCGATCTGCCTATTTCGTTCGTCCATAGTGG
CCTGACTCCCCGTCGTGTAGATCACTACGATTCGTGAGGGCTTACCATCAGGCCCCAGCGCAGCAATGAT
GCCGCGAGAGCCGCGTTCACCGGCCCCCGATTTGTCAGCAATGAACCAGCCAGCAGGGAGGGCCGAGCGA
AGAAGTGGTCCTGCTACTTTGTCCGCCTCCATCCAGTCTATGAGCTGCTGTCGTGATGCTAGAGTAAGAA
GTTCGCCAGTGAGTAGTTTCCGAAGAGTTGTGGCCATTGCTACTGGCATCGTGGTATCACGCTCGTCGTT
CGGTATGGCTTCGTTCAACTCTGGTTCCCAGCGGTCAAGCCGGGTCACATGATCACCCATATTATGAAGA
AATGCAGTCAGCTCCTTAGGGCCTCCGATCGTTGTCAGAAGTAAGTTGGCCGCGGTGTTGTCGCTCATGG
TAATGGCAGCACTACACAATTCTCTTACCGTCATGCCATCCGTAAGATGCTTTTCCGTGACCGGCGAGTA
CTCAACCAAGTCGTTTTGTGAGTAGTGTATACGGCGACCAAGCTGCTCTTGCCCGGCGTCTATACGGGAC
AACACCGCGCCACATAGCAGTACTTTGAAAGTGCTCATCATCGGGAATCGTTCTTCGGGGCGGAAAGACT
CAAGGATCTTGCCGCTATTGAGATCCAGTTCGATATAGCCCACTCTTGCACCCAGTTGATCTTCAGCATC
TTTTACTTTCACCAGCGTTTCGGGGTGTGCAAAAACAGGCAAGCAAAATGCCGCAAAGAAGGGAATGAGT
GCGACACGAAAATGTTGGATGCTCATACTCGTCCTTTTTCAATATTATTGAAGCATTTATCAGGGTTACT
AGTACGTCTCTCAAGGATAAGTAAGTAATATTAAGGTACGGGAGGTATTGGACAGGCCGCAATAAAATAT
CTTTATTTTCATTACATCTGTGTGTTGGTTTTTTGTGTGAATCGATAGTACTAACATACGCTCTCCATCA
AAACAAAACGAAACAAAACAAACTAGCAAAATAGGCTGTCCCCAGTGCAAGTGCAGGTGCCAGAACATTT
CTCT
Features (pLannotate 1.2.2; 14 found; start..end, strand, type, name):
    178..209     +  promoter       minP: minimal TATA-box promoter with low basal activity
    242..754     +  CDS            Nluc: NanoLuc® luciferase human codon-optimized
    767..877     +  CDS            ODC1 (fragment): DCOR_HUMAN - Experimental evidence at protein level: Swiss-Prot protein existence level 1. Catalyzes the first and rate-limiting step of polyamine biosynthesis that converts ornithine into putrescine, which is the precursor for the polyamines, spermidine and spermine. Polyamines are essential for cell proliferation and are implicated in cellular processes, ranging from DNA replication to apoptosis. From Homo sapiens (Human).
    929..1050    -  polyA_signal   SV40 poly(A) signal: SV40 polyadenylation signal
   1076..1207    -  CDS            LT_SV40 (fragment): Experimental evidence at protein level: Swiss-Prot protein existence level 1. Isoform 17kT antigen targets host RBL2 for degradation and promotes cell proliferation. Transactivates host cyclin A promoter through its J domain. From Simian virus 40 (SV40).
   1244..1601    +  promoter       SV40 promoter: SV40 enhancer and early promoter
   1632..2669    +  CDS            HygR: hygromycin B phosphotransferase confers resistance to hygromycin
   2693..2741    +  polyA_signal   poly(A) signal: synthetic polyadenylation signal
   2757..2888    +  CDS            TcR (fragment): tetracycline efflux protein; tet; confers resistance to tetracycline
   3068..3656    -  rep_origin     ori: high-copy-number ColE1/pMB1/pBR322/pUC origin of replication
   3856..4716    -  CDS            AmpR: β-lactamase confers resistance to ampicillin, carbenicillin, and related antibiotics
   4717..4758    -  promoter       AmpR promoter (fragment): bla
   4821..4869    +  polyA_signal   poly(A) signal: synthetic polyadenylation signal
   4883..4974    +  misc_feature   pause site: RNA polymerase II transcriptional pause signal from the human α2 globin gene
