[The description below was written by a language model from this plasmid's Addgene catalogue record and pLannotate feature annotations shown in this document.]
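Description:
pNL [NlucP/ATF6-RE/Hygro] Vector is a mammalian luciferase reporter plasmid of about 5 kb, listed as derived from the pNL1.1.CMV[Nluc/CMV] backbone. It is used to read out ATF6-dependent transcription. It is maintained in E. coli through a high-copy ColE1/pUC-type origin and an ampicillin resistance gene (β-lactamase). For mammalian cells it carries a separate hygromycin B phosphotransferase cassette, driven by the SV40 enhancer/early promoter and ended by a synthetic poly(A) signal, which allows selection of stable reporter lines.

The reporter unit consists of a minimal TATA-box promoter (minP) with low basal activity placed ahead of human codon-optimised NanoLuc luciferase. A fragment of human ornithine decarboxylase follows NanoLuc directly. This is consistent with the PEST degradation sequence implied by the "NlucP" name, which shortens reporter half-life so that the signal follows changes in transcription more closely. An SV40 late-type poly(A) signal follows the reporter. The catalogue lists the insert as human ATF6, but the name and stated purpose indicate that what is cloned is an ATF6 response element, not the ATF6 coding sequence. The feature table does not annotate this element; it presumably lies in the unannotated stretch upstream of minP. A synthetic poly(A) signal and an RNA polymerase II pause site from the human α2-globin gene sit upstream of that region in the circular map, reducing read-through transcription from the backbone and so lowering background. The short SV40 large T and tetracycline-resistance fragments appear to be non-functional remnants. The typical use is transient or stable transfection to monitor ATF6 pathway activation, such as in endoplasmic reticulum stress and unfolded protein response signalling.
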