Addgene plasmid #236830: pNL [NlucP/ATF6-RE/Hygro] Vector
Purpose: Express ATF6 response element in luciferase reporter assay
Depositing lab: Promega Corporation.
Backbone
  Vector backbone: pNL1.1.CMV[Nluc/CMV] Vector
  Vector type: Luciferase
  Selectable markers: Hygromycin
Growth in bacteria
  Bacterial resistance: Ampicillin, 100 μg/mL
  Growth temperature: 37°C
  Growth strain: DH5alpha
  Copy number: High Copy
Gene/Insert
  Gene/Insert name: ATF6
  Species: H. sapiens (human)
  Mutation: None
  Entrez Gene: ATF6 (a.k.a. ACHM7, ATF6A, ATP6alpha)
  Promoter: minP
  Tag / fusion protein: NanoLuc (R) (N terminal on backbone)
  Cloning method: Other
Terms and licenses: Academic/Nonprofit Terms; Industry Terms
How to cite: pNL [NlucP/ATF6-RE/Hygro] Vector was a gift from Promega Corporation (Addgene plasmid # 236830 ; http://n2t.net/addgene:236830 ; RRID:Addgene_236830)
